>Addgene plasmid #46750 | pQHA-USP11 CS puroR | depositor full sequence | sequence record 93111 | pQHA-USP11 CS puroR sequence 10064 bps
TCCGCGTTACATAACTTACGGTAAATGGCCCGCCTGGCTGACCGCCCAACGACCCCCGCCCATTGACGTC
AATAATGACGTATGTTCCCATAGTAACGCCAATAGGGACTTTCCATTGACGTCAATGGGTGGAGTATTTA
CGGTAAACTGCCCACTTGGCAGTACATCAAGTGTATCATATGCCAAGTACGCCCCCTATTGACGTCAATG
ACGGTAAATGGCCCGCCTGGCATTATGCCCAGTACATGACCTTATGGGACTTTCCTACTTGGCAGTACAT
CTACGTATTAGTCATCGCTATTACCATGGTGATGCGGTTTTGGCAGTACATCAATGGGCGTGGATAGCGG
TTTGACTCACGGGGATTTCCAAGTCTCCACCCCATTGACGTCAATGGGAGTTTGTTTTGGCACCAAAATC
AACGGGACTTTCCAAAATGTCGTAACAACTCCGCCCCATTGACGCAAATGGGCGGTAGGCGTGTACGGTG
GGAGGTCTATATAAGCAGAGCTCAATAAAAGAGCCCACAACCCCTCACTCGGCGCGCCAGTCTTCCGATA
GACTGCGTCGCCCGGGTACCCGTATTCCCAATAAAGCCTCTTGCTGTTTGCATCCGAATCGTGGTCTCGC
TGTTCCTTGGGAGGGTCTCCTCTGAGTGATTGACTACCCACGACGGGGGTCTTTCATTTGGGGGCTCGTC
CGGGATTTGGAGACCCCTGCCCAGGGACCACCGACCCACCACCGGGAGGTAAGCTGGCCAGCAACTTATC
TGTGTCTGTCCGATTGTCTAGTGTCTATGTTTGATGTTATGCGCCTGCGTCTGTACTAGTTAGCTAACTA
GCTCTGTATCTGGCGGACCCGTGGTGGAACTGACGAGTTCTGAACACCCGGCCGCAACCCTGGGAGACGT
CCCAGGGACTTTGGGGGCCGTTTTTGTGGCCCGACCTGAGGAAGGGAGTCGATGTGGAATCCGACCCCGT
CAGGATATGTGGTTCTGGTAGGAGACGAGAACCTAAAACAGTTCCCGCCTCCGTCTGAATTTTTGCTTTC
GGTTTGGAACCGAAGCCGCGCGTCTTGTCTGCTGCAGCGCTGCAGCATCGTTCTGTGTTGTCTCTGTCTG
ACTGTGTTTCTGTATTTGTCTGAAAATTAGGGCCAGACTGTTACCACTCCCTTAAGTTTGACCTTAGGTC
ACTGGAAAGATGTCGAGCGGATCGCTCACAACCAGTCGGTAGATGTCAAGAAGAGACGTTGGGTTACCTT
CTGCTCTGCAGAATGGCCAACCTTTAACGTCGGATGGCCGCGAGACGGCACCTTTAACCGAGACCTCATC
ACCCAGGTTAAGATCAAGGTCTTTTCACCTGGCCCGCATGGACACCCAGACCAGGTCCCCTACATCGTGA
CCTGGGAAGCCTTGGCTTTTGACCCCCCTCCCTGGGTCAAGCCCTTTGTACACCCTAAGCCTCCGCCTCC
TCTTCCTCCATCCGCCCCGTCTCTCCCCCTTGAACCTCCTCGTTCGACCCCGCCTCGATCCTCCCTTTAT
CCAGCCCTCACTCCTTCTCTAGGCGCCGGAATTGAAGATCTGGGGGATCGATCCTCTAGAGTCCGTTACA
TAACTTACGGTAAATGGCCCGCCTGGCTGACCGCCCAACGACCCCCGCCCATTGACGTCAATAATGACGT
ATGTTCCCATAGTAACGCCAATAGGGACTTTCCATTGACGTCAATGGGTGGAGTATTTACGGTAAACTGC
CCACTTGGCAGTACATCAAGTGTATCATATGCCAAGTACGCCCCCTATTGACGTCAATGACGGTAAATGG
CCCGCCTGGCATTATGCCCAGTACATGACCTTATGGGACTTTCCTACTTGGCAGTACATCTACGTATTAG
TCATCGCTATTACCATGGTGATGCGGTTTTGGCAGTACATCAATGGGCGTGAATAGCGGTTTGACTCACG
GGGATTTCCAAGTCTCCACCCCATTGACGTCAATGGGAGTTTGTTTTGGCACCAAAATCAACGGGACTTT
CCAAAATGTCGTAACAACTCCGCCCCATTGACGCAAATGGGCGGTAGGCGTGTACGGTGGGAGGTCTATA
TAAGCAGAGCTCGTTTAGTGAACCGTCAGATCGCCTGGAGACGCCATCCACGCTGTTTTGACCTCCATAG
AAGACACCGGGACCGATCCAGCCTCCGCGGCCGGGAACGGTGCATTGGAACGCTGCAGGAATTGATCCGC
GGCCGCGACACCATGGCACAATTGTACGACGTACCAGATTACGCTACCGGTATGGCAGTAGCCCCGCGAC
TGTTTGGGGGGCTCTGCTTCCGTTTCCGGGACCAGAATCCGGAAGTGGCTGTTGAGGGGCGTCTTCCAAT
CTCGCACAGCTGCGTTGGCTGTAGAAGAGAACGGACGGCGATGGCGACGGTCGCAGCAAATCCAGCTGCT
GCTGCGGCGGCTGTGGCGGCGGCAGCGGCGGTGACTGAGGATAGAGAGCCACAGCACGAGGAGCTGCCAG
GCCTGGACAGCCAGTGGCGCCAGATAGAAAACGGCGAGAGTGGGCGAGAACGTCCACTGCGGGCCGGCGA
AAGCTGGTTCCTTGTGGAGAAGCACTGGTATAAGCAGTGGGAGGCATACGTGCAGGGAGGGGACCAGGAC
TCCAGCACCTTCCCTGGCTGCATCAACAATGCCACACTCTTTCAAGATGAGATAAACTGGCGCCTCAAGG
AGGGACTGGTGGAAGGCGAGGATTATGTGCTGCTCCCAGCAGCTGCTTGGCATTACCTGGTCAGCTGGTA
TGGTCTAGAGCATGGCCAGCCACCCATTGAACGCAAGGTCATAGAGCTGCCCAACATCCAGAAGGTCGAA
GTGTACCCAGTAGAACTGCTGCTTGTCCGGCACAATGATTTGGGCAAATCTCACACTGTTCAGTTCAGCC
ATACCGATTCTATTGGCCTAGTATTGCGCACAGCTCGGGAGCGGTTTCTGGTGGAGCCCCAGGAAGACAC
TCGGCTTTGGGCCAAGAACTCAGAAGGCTCTTTGGATAGGTTGTATGACACACACATCACGGTTCTCGAT
GCGGCCCTTGAGACTGGGCAGTTGATCATCATGGAGACCCGCAAGAAAGATGGCACTTGGCCCAGCGCAC
AGCTGCATGTCATGAACAACAACATGTCGGAAGAGGATGAGGACTTCAAGGGTCAGCCAGGCATCTGTGG
CCTCACCAATCTGGGCAACACGTCCTTCATGAACTCGGCCCTGCAGTGCCTCAGCAATGTGCCACAGCTC
ACCGAGTACTTCCTCAACAACTGCTACCTGGAGGAGCTCAACTTCCGCAACCCACTGGGCATGAAGGGTG
AGATCGCAGAGGCCTATGCAGACCTGGTGAAGCAGGCGTGGTCTGGCCACCACCGCTCCATTGTGCCACA
TGTGTTCAAGAACAAGGTTGGCCATTTTGCATCCCAATTTCTGGGCTACCAGCAGCATGACTCTCAGGAG
CTGCTGTCATTCCTCCTGGACGGGCTGCATGAGGACCTTAATCGGGTGAAGAAGAAGGAGTATGTGGAGC
TGTGCGATGCTGCTGGGCGACCGGATCAGGAGGTGGCACAGGAGGCATGGCAAAACCACAAACGGCGGAA
CGATTCTGTGATCGTGGACACTTTCCACGGCCTCTTCAAGTCCACGCTGGTGTGCCCCGATTGTGGCAAT
GTATCTGTGACCTTCGACCCCTTCTGCTACCTCAGTGTTCCACTGCCTATCAGCCACAAGAGGGTCTTGG
AGGTCTTCTTTATCCCCATGGATCCGCGCCGCAAGCCAGAGCAGCACCGGCTCGTGGTCCCCAAGAAAGG
CAAGATCTCGGATCTATGTGTGGCTCTGTCCAAACACACGGGCATCTCGCCAGAGAGGATGATGGTGGCT
GATGTCTTCAGTCACCGCTTCTATAAGCTCTATCAGCTAGAGGAGCCTCTGAGCAGCATCTTGGACCGTG
ATGATATCTTCGTCTATGAGGTGTCAGGTCGCATTGAGGCCATTGAGGGCTCAAGAGAGGACATCGTGGT
TCCTGTCTACCTGCGGGAGCGCACCCCTGCCCGTGACTACAACAACTCCTACTACGGCCTGATGCTTTTT
GGACACCCCCTCCTGGTATCAGTGCCCCGGGACCGCTTCACCTGGGAGGGCCTGTATAACGTCCTGATGT
ACCGGCTCTCACGCTACGTGACCAAACCCAACTCAGATGATGAGGACGATGGGGATGAGAAAGAAGATGA
CGAGGAGGATAAAGATGACGTCCCTGGGCCCTCAACTGGGGGCAGCCTCCGAGACCCTGAGCCAGAGCAG
GCTGGGCCCAGCTCTGGAGTCACGAACAGGTGCCCGTTCCTCCTGGACAATTGCCTTGGCACATCTCAGT
GGCCCCCAAGGCGACGACGCAAGCAGCTGTTCACCCTGCAGACGGTGAACTCCAATGGGACCAGCGACCG
CACAACCTCCCCTGAAGAAGTCCATGCCCAGCCGTACATTGCTATCGACTGGGAGCCAGAGATGAAGAAG
CGTTACTATGACGAGGTAGAGGCTGAGGGCTACGTGAAGCATGACTGCGTCGGGTACGTGATGAAGAAGG
CTCCCGTGCGGCTGCAGGAGTGCATTGAGCTCTTCACCACTGTGGAGACCCTGGAGAAGGAAAACCCCTG
GTACTGCCCTTCCTGCAAGCAGCACCAGCTGGCAACCAAGAAGCTGGACCTGTGGATGCTGCCGGAGATT
CTCATCATCCACCTGAAACGCTTTTCCTACACCAAGTTCTCCCGAGAGAAGCTGGACACCCTCGTGGAGT
TTCCTATCCGGGACCTGGACTTCTCTGAGTTTGTCATCCAGCCACAGAATGAGTCGAATCCGGAGCTGTA
CAAATATGACCTCATCGCGGTTTCCAACCATTATGGGGGCATGCGTGATGGACACTACACAACATTTGCC
TGCAACAAGGACAGCGGCCAGTGGCACTACTTTGATGACAACAGCGTCTCCCCTGTCAATGAGAATCAGA
TCGAGTCCAAGGCAGCCTATGTCCTCTTCTACCAACGCCAGGACGTGGCGCGACGCCTGCTGTCCCCGGC
CGGCTCATCTGGCGCCCCAGCCTCCCCTGCCTGCAGCTCCCCACCCAGCTCTGAGTTCATGGATGTTAAT
TGAGAATTCCGCCCCTCTCCCTCCCCCCCCCCTAACGTTACTGGCCGAAGCCGCTTGGAATAAGGCCGGT
GTGCGTTTGTCTATATGTTATTTTCCACCATATTGCCGTCTTTTGGCAATGTGAGGGCCCGGAAACCTGG
CCCTGTCTTCTTGACGAGCATTCCTAGGGGTCTTTCCCCTCTCGCCAAAGGAATGCAAGGTCTGTTGAAT
GTCGTGAAGGAAGCAGTTCCTCTGGAAGCTTCTTGAAGACAAACAACGTCTGTAGCGACCCTTTGCAGGC
AGCGGAACCCCCCACCTGGCGACAGGTGCCTCTGCGGCCAAAAGCCACGTGTATAAGATACACCTGCAAA
GGCGGCACAACCCCAGTGCCACGTTGTGAGTTGGATAGTTGTGGAAAGAGTCAAATGGCTCTCCTCAAGC
GTATTCAACAAGGGGCTGAAGGATGCCCAGAAGGTACCCCATTGTATGGGATCTGATCTGGGGCCTCGGT
GCACATGCTTTACATGTGTTTAGTCGAGGTTAAAAAACGTCTAGGCCCCCCGAACCACGGGGACGTGGTT
TTCCTTTGAAAAACACGATGATAAGCTTGCCACAACCCACAAGGAGACGACCTTCCATGACCGAGTACAA
GCCCACGGTGCGCCTCGCCACCCGCGACGACGTCCCCCGGGCCGTACGCACCCTCGCCGCCGCGTTCGCC
GACTACCCCGCCACGCGCCACACCGTCGACCCGGACCGCCACATCGAGCGGGTCACCGAGCTGCAAGAAC
TCTTCCTCACGCGCGTCGGGCTCGACATCGGCAAGGTGTGGGTCGCGGACGACGGCGCCGCGGTGGCGGT
CTGGACCACGCCGGAGAGCGTCGAAGCGGGGGCGGTGTTCGCCGAGATCGGCCCGCGCATGGCCGAGTTG
AGCGGTTCCCGGCTGGCCGCGCAGCAACAGATGGAAGGCCTCCTGGCGCCGCACCGGCCCAAGGAGCCCG
CGTGGTTCCTGGCCACCGTCGGCGTCTCGCCCGACCACCAGGGCAAGGGTCTGGGCAGCGCCGTCGTGCT
CCCCGGAGTGGAGGCGGCCGAGCGCGCCGGGGTGCCCGCCTTCCTGGAGACCTCCGCGCCCCGCAACCTC
CCCTTCTACGAGCGGCTCGGCTTCACCGTCACCGCCGACGTCGAGTGCCCGAAGGACCGCGCGACCTGGT
GCATGACCCGCAAGCCCGGTGCCTGACGCCCGCCCCACGACCCGCAGCGCCCGACCGAAAGGAGCGCACG
ACCCCATGGCTCCGACCGAAGCCGACCCGGGCGGCCCCGCCGACCCCGCACCCGCCCCCGAGGCCCACCG
ACTCTAGTCGAGGGCTGCAGCGCTGCAGAGGCCGAGTGCAGAACTGCTCCAAAGGGACCTCAAGGCTTTC
CGAGGGACACTAGGCTGACTCCATCGAGCCAGTGTAGAGATAAGCTTATCGATTAGTCCAATTTGTTAAA
GACAGGATATCAGTGGTCCAGGCTCTAGTTTTGACTCAACAATATCACCAGCTGAAGCCTATAGAGTACG
AGCCATAGATAAAATAAAAGATTTTATTTAGTCTCCAGAAAAAGGGGGGAATGAAAGACCCCACCTGTAG
GTTTGGCAAGCTAGCTTAAGTAACGCCATTTTGCAAGGCATGGAAAAATACATAACTGAGAATAGAGAAG
TTCAGATCAAGGTCAGGAACAGATGGAACAGGGTCGACCCTAGAGAACCATCAGATGTTTCCAGGGTGCC
CCAAGGACCTGAAATGACCCTGTGCCTTATTTGAACTAACCAATCAGTTCGCTTCTCGCTTCTGTTCGCG
CGCTTCTGCTCCCCGAGCTCAATAAAAGAGCCCACAACCCCTCACTCGGGGCGCCAGTCCTCCGATTGAC
TGAGTCGCCCGGGTACCCGTGTATCCAATAAACCCTCTTGCAGTTGCATCCGACTTGTGGTCTCGCTGTT
CCTTGGGAGGGTCTCCTCTGAGTGATTGACTACCCGTCAGCGGGGGTCTTTCATTTGGGGGCTCGTCCGG
GATCGGGAGACCCCTGCCCAGGGACCACCGACCCACCACCGGGAGGTAAGCTGGCTGCCTCGCGCGTTTC
GGTGATGACGGTGAAAACCTCTGACACATGCAGCTCCCGGAGACGGTCACAGCTTGTCTGTAAGCGGATG
CCGGGAGCAGACAAGCCCGTCAGGGCGCGTCAGCGGGTGTTGGCGGGTGTCGGGGCGCAGCCATGACCCA
GTCACGTAGCGATAGCGGAGTGTAGATCCGGCTGTGGAATGTGTGTCAGTTAGGGTGTGGAAAGTCCCCA
GGCTCCCCAGCAGGCAGAAGTATGCAAAGCATGCATCTCAATTAGTCAGCAACCAGGTGTGGAAAGTCCC
CAGGCTCCCCAGCAGGCAGAAGTATGCAAAGCATGCATCTCAATTAGTCAGCAACCATAGTCCCGCCCCT
AACTCCGCCCATCCCGCCCCTAACTCCGCCCAGTTCCGCCCATTCTCCGCCCCATGGCTGACTAATTTTT
TTTATTTATGCAGAGGCCGAGGCCGCCTCGGCCTCTGAGCTATTCCAGAAGTAGTGAGGAGGCTTTTTTG
GAGGCCTAGGCTTTTGCAAAAAGCTTACTGGCTTAACTATGCGGCATCAGAGCAGATTGTACTGAGAGTG
CACCATATGCGGTGTGAAATACCGCACAGATGCGTAAGGAGAAAATACCGCATCAGGCGCTCTTCCGCTT
CCTCGCTCACTGACTCGCTGCGCTCGGTCGTTCGGCTGCGGCGAGCGGTATCAGCTCACTCAAAGGCGGT
AATACGGTTATCCACAGAATCAGGGGATAACGCAGGAAAGAACATGTGAGCAAAAGGCCAGCAAAAGGCC
AGGAACCGTAAAAAGGCCGCGTTGCTGGCGTTTTTCCATAGGCTCCGCCCCCCTGACGAGCATCACAAAA
ATCGACGCTCAAGTCAGAGGTGGCGAAACCCGACAGGACTATAAAGATACCAGGCGTTTCCCCCTGGAAG
CTCCCTCGTGCGCTCTCCTGTTCCGACCCTGCCGCTTACCGGATACCTGTCCGCCTTTCTCCCTTCGGGA
AGCGTGGCGCTTTCTCATAGCTCACGCTGTAGGTATCTCAGTTCGGTGTAGGTCGTTCGCTCCAAGCTGG
GCTGTGTGCACGAACCCCCCGTTCAGCCCGACCGCTGCGCCTTATCCGGTAACTATCGTCTTGAGTCCAA
CCCGGTAAGACACGACTTATCGCCACTGGCAGCAGCCACTGGTAACAGGATTAGCAGAGCGAGGTATGTA
GGCGGTGCTACAGAGTTCTTGAAGTGGTGGCCTAACTACGGCTACACTAGAAGGACAGTATTTGGTATCT
GCGCTCTGCTGAAGCCAGTTACCTTCGGAAAAAGAGTTGGTAGCTCTTGATCCGGCAAACAAACCACCGC
TGGTAGCGGTGGTTTTTTTGTTTGCAAGCAGCAGATTACGCGCAGAAAAAAAGGATCTCAAGAAGATCCT
TTGATCTTTTCTACGGGGTCTGACGCTCAGTGGAACGAAAACTCACGTTAAGGGATTTTGGTCATGAGAT
TATCAAAAAGGATCTTCACCTAGATCCTTTTAAATTAAAAATGAAGTTTTAAATCAATCTAAAGTATATA
TGAGTAAACTTGGTCTGACAGTTACCAATGCTTAATCAGTGAGGCACCTATCTCAGCGATCTGTCTATTT
CGTTCATCCATAGTTGCCTGACTCCCCGTCGTGTAGATAACTACGATACGGGAGGGCTTACCATCTGGCC
CCAGTGCTGCAATGATACCGCGAGACCCACGCTCACCGGCTCCAGATTTATCAGCAATAAACCAGCCAGC
CGGAAGGGCCGAGCGCAGAAGTGGTCCTGCAACTTTATCCGCCTCCATCCAGTCTATTAATTGTTGCCGG
GAAGCTAGAGTAAGTAGTTCGCCAGTTAATAGTTTGCGCAACGTTGTTGCCATTGCTGCAGGCATCGTGG
TGTCACGCTCGTCGTTTGGTATGGCTTCATTCAGCTCCGGTTCCCAACGATCAAGGCGAGTTACATGATC
CCCCATGTTGTGCAAAAAAGCGGTTAGCTCCTTCGGTCCTCCGATCGTTGTCAGAAGTAAGTTGGCCGCA
GTGTTATCACTCATGGTTATGGCAGCACTGCATAATTCTCTTACTGTCATGCCATCCGTAAGATGCTTTT
CTGTGACTGGTGAGTACTCAACCAAGTCATTCTGAGAATAGTGTATGCGGCGACCGAGTTGCTCTTGCCC
GGCGTCAACACGGGATAATACCGCGCCACATAGCAGAACTTTAAAAGTGCTCATCATTGGAAAACGTTCT
TCGGGGCGAAAACTCTCAAGGATCTTACCGCTGTTGAGATCCAGTTCGATGTAACCCACTCGTGCACCCA
ACTGATCTTCAGCATCTTTTACTTTCACCAGCGTTTCTGGGTGAGCAAAAACAGGAAGGCAAAATGCCGC
AAAAAAGGGAATAAGGGCGACACGGAAATGTTGAATACTCATACTCTTCCTTTTTCAATATTATTGAAGC
ATTTATCAGGGTTATTGTCTCATGAGCGGATACATATTTGAATGTATTTAGAAAAATAAACAAATAGGGG
TTCCGCGCACATTTCCCCGAAAAGTGCCACCTGACGTCTAAGAAACCATTATTATCATGACATTAACCTA
TAAAAATAGGCGTATCACGAGGCCCTTTCGTCTTCAAGAATTAGCTTGGCCATTGCATACGTTGTATCCA
TATCATAATATGTACATTTATATTGGCTCATGTCCAACATTACCGCCATGTTGACATTGATTATTGACTA
GTTATTAATAGTAATCAATTACGGGGTCATTAGTTCATAGCCCATATATGGAGT
Features (pLannotate 1.2.2; 23 found; start..end, strand, type, name):
    309..512     +  promoter       CMV promoter: human cytomegalovirus (CMV) immediate early promoter
    513..688     +  LTR            5' LTR (truncated): truncated long terminal repeat from Moloney murine sarcoma virus
    810..1084    +  misc_feature   MESV Ψ (fragment): packaging signal of murine embryonic stem cell virus
   1151..1567    +  CDS            gag (truncated): truncated Moloney murine leukemia virus (MMLV) gag gene lacking the start codon
   1604..1907    +  enhancer       CMV enhancer: human cytomegalovirus immediate early enhancer
   1980..1997    -  promoter       CMV promoter (fragment): human cytomegalovirus (CMV) immediate early promoter
   2060..2111    +  promoter       CMVd2 promoter: truncated human cytomegalovirus (CMV) immediate early promoter that yields moderately reduced expression relative to the full-length promoter
   2265..2285    +  CDS            HA (fragment): HA (human influenza hemagglutinin) epitope tag
   2292..5180    +  CDS            USP11: UBP11_HUMAN - Also known as UHX1. Experimental evidence at protein level: Swiss-Prot protein existence level 1. Protease that can remove conjugated ubiquitin from target proteins and polyubiquitin chains (PubMed:12084015, PubMed:15314155, PubMed:17897950, PubMed:19874889, PubMed:20233726, PubMed:24724799). Inhibits the degradation of target proteins by the proteasome (PubMed:12084015). Cleaves preferentially 'Lys-6' and 'Lys-63'-linked ubiquitin chains. Has lower activity with 'Lys-11' and 'Lys-33'-linked ubiquitin chains, and extremely low activity with 'Lys-27', 'Lys-29' and 'Lys-48'-linked
   5192..5764    +  misc_feature   IRES: internal ribosome entry site (IRES) of the encephalomyocarditis virus (EMCV)
   5797..6396    +  CDS            PuroR: puromycin N-acetyltransferase; pac from Streptomyces; confers resistance to puromycin
   6446..6511    +  CDS            dmpM (fragment): DMPM_STRAD - Protein inferred from homology: Swiss-Prot protein existence level 3. From Streptomyces alboniger.
   6524..6595    +  CDS            Mos (fragment): MOS_MOUSE - Experimental evidence at transcript level: Swiss-Prot protein existence level 2. From Mus musculus (Mouse).
   6628..6728    +  CDS            env (fragment): murine leukemia virus gPr80 envelope polyprotein precursor; env; proteolytically cleaved into gp70SU and p15TM subunits
   6770..7195    +  LTR            3' LTR (ΔU3): self-inactivating 3' long terminal repeat (LTR) from Moloney murine leukemia virus
   7264..7304    +  CDS            rop (fragment): Rop protein, which maintains plasmids at low copy number; rop
   7406..7444    +  misc_feature   bom (fragment): basis of mobility region from pBR322
   7461..7790    +  promoter       SV40 promoter: SV40 enhancer and early promoter
   7796..7897    +  misc_feature   bom (fragment): basis of mobility region from pBR322
   8083..8671    -  rep_origin     ori: high-copy-number ColE1/pMB1/pBR322/pUC origin of replication
   8842..9702    -  CDS            AmpR: β-lactamase; bla; confers resistance to ampicillin, carbenicillin, and related antibiotics
   9703..9807    -  promoter       AmpR promoter: bla
   9993..308     +  enhancer       CMV enhancer (across the origin): human cytomegalovirus immediate early enhancer
