[The description below was written by a language model from this plasmid's Addgene catalogue record and pLannotate feature annotations shown in this document.]
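Description:
pQHA-USP11 CS puroR is a 10,064 bp self-inactivating gammaretroviral expression vector built on the pQCXIP backbone, designed to deliver a catalytically inactive, HA-tagged form of human USP11 into mammalian cells. The backbone was modified in two steps: a linker carrying a Kozak sequence and a Flag tag was first placed in the multiple cloning site, and the Flag segment was then exchanged for an HA tag, giving an N-terminal HA fusion supplied by the vector. The USP11 coding sequence was inserted between AgeI and EcoRI and carries the C318S substitution, which the record describes as abolishing catalytic activity of this deubiquitinating protease.

In the producer cell, a hybrid CMV enhancer/promoter fused to a truncated 5' LTR drives transcription of the viral genome, which contains a packaging signal and a truncated gag segment lacking its start codon to support encapsidation. The 3' LTR has a U3 deletion, so after reverse transcription and integration the LTRs are transcriptionally silenced and expression depends on the internal CMV immediate early promoter. That promoter produces a bicistronic transcript in which HA-USP11 C318S is followed by an EMCV IRES and the puromycin N-acetyltransferase gene, linking puromycin selection of transduced cells to expression of the insert. The plasmid is propagated in E. coli through a high-copy ColE1/pUC-type origin with ampicillin resistance; small annotated fragments such as rop, bom, Mos and env are backbone remnants. The construct is suited to stable expression of an enzymatically dead USP11, for example as a control alongside the wild-type protein; the associated study concerns the roles of USP7 and USP11 in Polycomb regulation of the INK4a tumour suppressor.
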