Addgene plasmid #46750: pQHA-USP11 CS puroR
Purpose: Retroviral vector that expresses catalytically inactive form of HA-tagged human USP11
Depositing lab: Goedele Maertens & Gordon Peters. Depositing organization: Cancer Research Technology. Publication: Ubiquitin-specific proteases 7 and 11 modulate Polycomb regulation of the INK4a tumour suppressor. Maertens GN, El Messaoudi-Aubert S, Elderkin S, Hiom K, Peters G. EMBO J. 2010 Aug 4;29(15):2553-65. doi: 10.1038/emboj.2010.129. Epub 2010 Jul 2. PubMed 20601937.
Backbone
  Vector backbone: pQCXIP
  Backbone manufacturer: Clontech
  Total vector size (bp): 10064
  Modifications to backbone: pQHA-puro was created by ligation into the MfeI- and AgeI-digested pQFlag-puro (pQFlag-puro was engineered by ligation in NotI- and BamHI-digested pQCXIP, giving the following MCS: NotI-Kozak-MfeI-Flag-AgeI-XhoI-BamHI).
  Vector type: Mammalian Expression, Retroviral
  Selectable markers: Puromycin
Growth in bacteria
  Bacterial resistance: Ampicillin, 100 μg/mL
  Growth temperature: 37°C
  Growth strain: DH5alpha
  Copy number: Unknown
Gene/Insert
  Gene/Insert name: USP11
  Species: H. sapiens (human)
  Mutation: C318S--catalytically inactive
  Entrez Gene: USP11 (a.k.a. UHX1)
  Promoter: CMV
  Tag / fusion protein: HA (N terminal on backbone)
  Cloning method: Restriction Enzyme; 5′ cloning site AgeI (not destroyed); 3′ cloning site EcoRI (not destroyed)
  Sequencing primers: 5′ CMV Forward; 3′ pCDH-Rev
Terms and licenses: Academic/Nonprofit Terms; Industry Terms: Not Available to Industry
How to cite: pQHA-USP11 CS puroR was a gift from Goedele Maertens & Gordon Peters (Addgene plasmid # 46750 ; http://n2t.net/addgene:46750 ; RRID:Addgene_46750)
