>Addgene plasmid #46750 | pQHA-USP11 CS puroR | addgene partial sequence | sequence record 101525 | Futet-F 5'-CTCCATAGAAGACACCGGGA-3'
TGCAGGAATTGATCCGCGGCCGCGACACCATGGCACAATTGTACGACGTACCAGATTACGCTACCGGTAT
GGCAGTAGCCCCGCGACTGTTTGGGGGGCTCTGCTTCCGTTTCCGGGACCAGAATCCGGAAGTGGCTGTT
GAGGGGCGTCTTCCAATCTCGCACAGCTGCGTTGGCTGTAGAAGAGAACGGACGGCGATGGCGACGGTCG
CAGCAAATCCAGCTGCTGCTGCGGCGGCTGTGGCGGCGGCAGCGGCGGTGACTGAGGATAGAGAGCCACA
GCACGAGGAGCTGCCAGGCCTGGACAGCCAGTGGCGCCAGATAGAAAACGGCGAGAGTGGGCGAGAACGT
CCACTGCGGGCCGGCGAAAGCTGGTTCCTTGTGGAGAAGCACTGGTATAAGCAGTGGGAGGCATACGTGC
AGGGAGGGGACCAGGACTCCAGCACCTTCCCTGGCTGCATCAACAATGCCACACTCTTTCAAGATGAGAT
AAACTGGCGCCTCAAGGAGGGACTGGTGGAAGGCGAGGATTATGTGCTGCTCCCAGCAGCTGCTTGGCAT
TACCTGGTCAGCTGGTATGGTCTAGAGCATGGCCAGCCACCCATTGAACGCAAGGTCATAGAGCTGCCCA
ACATCCAGAAGGTCGAAGTGTACCCAGTAGAACTGCTGCTTGTCCGGCACAATGATTTGGGCAAATCTCA
CACTGTTCAGTTCAGCCATACCGATTCTATTGGCCTAGTATTGCGCACAGCTCGGGAGCGGTTTCTGGTG
GAG
