>Addgene plasmid #46750 | pQHA-USP11 CS puroR | addgene partial sequence | sequence record 102413 | hUSP11-F 5'-ctgggcagttgatcatcatgg-3'
AGCGCACAGCTGCATGTCATGAACAACAACATGTCGGAAGAGGATGAGGACTTCAAGGGTCAGCCAGGCA
TCTGTGGCCTCACCAATCTGGGCAACACGTCCTTCATGAACTCGGCCCTGCAGTGCCTCAGCAATGTGCC
ACAGCTCACCGAGTACTTCCTCAACAACTGCTACCTGGAGGAGCTCAACTTCCGCAACCCACTGGGCATG
AAGGGTGAGATCGCAGAGGCCTATGCAGACCTGGTGAAGCAGGCGTGGTCTGGCCACCACCGCTCCATTG
TGCCACATGTGTTCAAGAACAAGGTTGGCCATTTTGCATCCCAATTTCTGGGCTACCAGCAGCATGACTC
TCAGGAGCTGCTGTCATTCCTCCTGGACGGGCTGCATGAGGACCTTAATCGGGTGAAGAAGAAGGAGTAT
GTGGAGCTGTGCGATGCTGCTGGGCGACCGGATCAGGAGGTGGCACAGGAGGCATGGCAAAACCACAAAC
GGCGGAACGATTCTGTGATCGTGGACACTTTCCACGGCCTCTTCAAGTCCACGCTGGTGTGCCCCGATTG
TGGCAATGTATCTGTGACCTTCGACCCCTTCTGCTACCTCAGTGTTCCACTGCCTATCAGCCACAAGAGG
GTCTTGGAGGTCTTCTTTATCCCCATGGATCCGCGCCGCAAGCCAGAGCAGCACCGGCTCGTGGTCCCCA
AGAAAGGCAAGATCTCGGATCTATGTGTGGCTCTGTCCAAACACACGGGCATCTCGCCAGAGAGGATGAT
GGTGGCTGATGTCTTCAGTCACCGCTTCTATAAGCTCTATCAGCTAGAGGAGCCTCTGAGCAGCATC
