>Addgene plasmid #46750 | pQHA-USP11 CS puroR | addgene partial sequence | sequence record 106056 | hUSP11-F2 5'-CTGTGGAGACCCTGGAGAAG-3'
AAGCTGGACCTGTGGATGCTGCCGGAGATTCTCATCATCCACCTGAAACGCTTTTCCTACACCAAGTTCT
CCCGAGAGAAGCTGGACACCCTCGTGGAGTTTCCTATCCGGGACCTGGACTTCTCTGAGTTTGTCATCCA
GCCACAGAATGAGTCGAATCCGGAGCTGTACAAATATGACCTCATCGCGGTTTCCAACCATTATGGGGGC
ATGCGTGATGGACACTACACAACATTTGCCTGCAACAAGGACAGCGGCCAGTGGCACTACTTTGATGACA
ACAGCGTCTCCCCTGTCAATGAGAATCAGATCGAGTCCAAGGCAGCCTATGTCCTCTTCTACCAACGCCA
GGACGTGGCGCGACGCCTGCTGTCCCCGGCCGGCTCATCTGGCGCCCCAGCCTCCCCTGCCTGCAGCTCC
CCACCCAGCTCTGAGTTCATGGATGTTAATTGACTCGAGGGATCCGGAATTCCG
